>Addgene plasmid #142001 | TFORF2264 | addgene full sequence | sequence record 395904 | Addgene NGS Result
TTAATGTAGTCTTATGCAATACTCTTGTAGTCTTGCAACATGGTAACGATGAGTTAGCAACATGCCTTAC
AAGGAGAGAAAAAGCACCGTGCATGCCGATTGGTGGAAGTAAGGTGGTACGATCGTGCCTTATTAGGAAG
GCAACAGACGGGTCTGACATGGATTGGACGAACCACTGAATTGCCGCATTGCAGAGATATTGTATTTAAG
TGCCTAGCTCGATACATAAACGGGTCTCTCTGGTTAGACCAGATCTGAGCCTGGGAGCTCTCTGGCTAAC
TAGGGAACCCACTGCTTAAGCCTCAATAAAGCTTGCCTTGAGTGCTTCAAGTAGTGTGTGCCCGTCTGTT
GTGTGACTCTGGTAACTAGAGATCCCTCAGACCCTTTTAGTCAGTGTGGAAAATCTCTAGCAGTGGCGCC
CGAACAGGGACTTGAAAGCGAAAGGGAAACCAGAGGAGCTCTCTCGACGCAGGACTCGGCTTGCTGAAGC
GCGCACGGCAAGAGGCGAGGGGCGGCGACTGGTGAGTACGCCAAAAATTTTGACTAGCGGAGGCTAGAAG
GAGAGAGATGGGTGCGAGAGCGTCAGTATTAAGCGGGGGAGAATTAGATCGCGATGGGAAAAAATTCGGT
TAAGGCCAGGGGGAAAGAAAAAATATAAATTAAAACATATAGTATGGGCAAGCAGGGAGCTAGAACGATT
CGCAGTTAATCCTGGCCTGTTAGAAACATCAGAAGGCTGTAGACAAATACTGGGACAGCTACAACCATCC
CTTCAGACAGGATCAGAAGAACTTAGATCATTATATAATACAGTAGCAACCCTCTATTGTGTGCATCAAA
GGATAGAGATAAAAGACACCAAGGAAGCTTTAGACAAGATAGAGGAAGAGCAAAACAAAAGTAAGACCAC
CGCACAGCAAGCGGCCGCTGATCTTCAGACCTGGAGGAGGAGATATGAGGGACAATTGGAGAAGTGAATT
ATATAAATATAAAGTAGTAAAAATTGAACCATTAGGAGTAGCACCCACCAAGGCAAAGAGAAGAGTGGTG
CAGAGAGAAAAAAGAGCAGTGGGAATAGGAGCTTTGTTCCTTGGGTTCTTGGGAGCAGCAGGAAGCACTA
TGGGCGCAGCGTCAATGACGCTGACGGTACAGGCCAGACAATTATTGTCTGGTATAGTGCAGCAGCAGAA
CAATTTGCTGAGGGCTATTGAGGCGCAACAGCATCTGTTGCAACTCACAGTCTGGGGCATCAAGCAGCTC
CAGGCAAGAATCCTGGCTGTGGAAAGATACCTAAAGGATCAACAGCTCCTGGGGATTTGGGGTTGCTCTG
GAAAACTCATTTGCACCACTGCTGTGCCTTGGAATGCTAGTTGGAGTAATAAATCTCTGGAACAGATTTG
GAATCACACGACCTGGATGGAGTGGGACAGAGAAATTAACAATTACACAAGCTTAATACACTCCTTAATT
GAAGAATCGCAAAACCAGCAAGAAAAGAATGAACAAGAATTATTGGAATTAGATAAATGGGCAAGTTTGT
GGAATTGGTTTAACATAACAAATTGGCTGTGGTATATAAAATTATTCATAATGATAGTAGGAGGCTTGGT
AGGTTTAAGAATAGTTTTTGCTGTACTTTCTATAGTGAATAGAGTTAGGCAGGGATATTCACCATTATCG
TTTCAGACCCACCTCCCAACCCCGAGGGGACCCATGCATTGCATCTCAATTAGTCAGCAACCAGGTGTGG
AAAGTCCCCAGGCTCCCCAGCAGGCAGAAGTATGCAAAGCATGCGTCTCAATTAGTCAGCAACCATAGTC
CCGCCCCTAACTCCGCCCATCCCGCCCCTAACTCCGCCCAGTTCCGCCCATTCTCCGCCCCATGGCTGAC
TAATTTTTTTTATTTATGCAGAGGCCGAGGCCGCCTCGGCCTCTGAGCTATTCCAGAAGTAGTGAGGAGG
CTTTTTTGGAGGCCTAGGCTTTTGCAAAAAGCTTTCTAGAGGTACCACCGGAGCTTACCATGACCGAGTA
CAAGCCCACGGTGCGCCTCGCCACCCGCGACGACGTCCCCAGGGCCGTACGCACCCTCGCCGCCGCGTTC
GCCGACTACCCCGCCACGCGCCACACCGTCGATCCGGACCGCCACATCGAGCGGGTCACCGAGCTGCAAG
AACTCTTCCTCACGCGCGTCGGGCTCGACATCGGCAAGGTGTGGGTCGCGGACGACGGCGCCGCCGTGGC
GGTCTGGACCACGCCGGAGAGCGTCGAAGCGGGGGCGGTGTTCGCCGAGATCGGCCCGCGCATGGCCGAG
TTGAGCGGTTCCCGGCTGGCCGCGCAGCAACAGATGGAAGGCCTCCTGGCGCCGCACCGGCCCAAGGAGC
CCGCGTGGTTCCTGGCCACCGTCGGCGTCTCGCCCGACCACCAGGGCAAGGGTCTGGGCAGCGCCGTCGT
GCTCCCCGGAGTGGAGGCGGCCGAGCGCGCCGGGGTGCCCGCCTTCCTGGAGACCTCCGCGCCCCGCAAC
CTCCCCTTCTACGAGCGGCTCGGCTTCACCGTCACCGCCGACGTCGAGGTGCCCGAAGGACCGCGCACCT
GGTGCATGACCCGCAAGCCCGGTGCCAGTTAACGAATTCTAGATCTTGAGACAAATGGCAGTATTCATCC
ACAATTTTAAAAGAAAAGGGGGGATTGGGGGGTACAGTGCAGGGGAAAGAATAGTAGACATAATAGCAAC
AGACATACAAACTAAAGAATTACAAAAACAAATTACAAAAATTCAAAATTTTCGGGTTTATTACAGGGAC
AGCAGAGATCCACTTTGGCGCCGGCTCGAGGCCTGCAGGTGCAAAGATGGATAAAGTTTTAAACAGAGAG
GAATCTTTGCAGCTAATGGACCTTCTAGGTCTTGAAAGGAGTGGGAATTGGCTCCGGTGCCCGTCAGTGG
GCAGAGCGCACATCGCCCACAGTCCCCGAGAAGTTGGGGGGAGGGGTCGGCAATTGAACCGGTGCCTAGA
GAAGGTGGCGCGGGGTAAACTGGGAAAGTGATGTCGTGTACTGGCTCCGCCTTTTTCCCGAGGGTGGGGG
AGAACCGTATATAAGTGCAGTAGTCGCCGTGAACGTTCTTTTTCGCAACGGGTTTGCCGCCAGAACACAG
GTAAGTGCCGTGTGTGGTTCCCGCGGGCCTGGCCTCTTTACGGGTTATGGCCCTTGCGTGCCTTGAATTA
CTTCCACCTGGCTGCAGTACGTGATTCTTGATCCCGAGCTTCGGGTTGGAAGTGGGTGGGAGAGTTCGAG
GCCTTGCGCTTAAGGAGCCCCTTCGCCTCGTGCTTGAGTTGAGGCCTGGCCTGGGCGCTGGGGCCGCCGC
GTGCGAATCTGGTGGCACCTTCGCGCCTGTCTCGCTGCTTTCGATAAGTCTCTAGCCATTTAAAATTTTT
GATGACCTGCTGCGACGCTTTTTTTCTGGCAAGATAGTCTTGTAAATGCGGGCCAAGATCTGCACACTGG
TATTTCGGTTTTTGGGGCCGCGGGCGGCGACGGGGCCCGTGCGTCCCAGCGCACATGTTCGGCGAGGCGG
GGCCTGCGAGCGCGGCCACCGAGAATCGGACGGGGGTAGTCTCAAGCTGGCCGGCCTGCTCTGGTGCCTG
GCCTCGCGCCGCCGTGTATCGCCCCGCCCTGGGCGGCAAGGCTGGCCCGGTCGGCACCAGTTGCGTGAGC
GGAAAGATGGCCGCTTCCCGGCCCTGCTGCAGGGAGCTCAAAATGGAGGACGCGGCGCTCGGGAGAGCGG
GCGGGTGAGTCACCCACACAAAGGAAAAGGGCCTTTCCGTCCTCAGCCGTCGCTTCATGTGACTCCACGG
AGTACCGGGCGCCGTCCAGGCACCTCGATTAGTTCTCGAGCTTTTGGAGTACGTCGTCTTTAGGTTGGGG
GGAGGGGTTTTATGCGATGGAGTTTCCCCACACTGAGTGGGTGGAGACTGAAGTTAGGCCAGCTTGGCAC
TTGATGTAATTCTCCTTGGAATTTGCCCTTTTTGAGTTTGGATCTTGGTTCATTCTCAAGCCTCAGACAG
TGGTTCAAAGTTTTTTTCTTCCATTTCAGGTGTCGTGAGGCTAGCACCGCCACCATGGAGACAGATTTGG
CTGAAATGCCTGAGAAAGGAGCTCTGTCTTCCCAGGATTCTCCCCATTTCCAAGAGAAGAGCACAGAAGA
GGGAGAAGTGGCTGCTCTGCGCCTCACGGCCAGATCCCAGGAAACAGTGACATTCAAGGATGTGGCCATG
GACTTTACACCAGAGGAGTGGGGGAAGCTGGATCCTGCACAAAGGGATGTGATGCTGGAGAACTATAGGA
ACCTAGTCTCACTTTGGCTTCCAGTTTCCAAACCTGAGAGCTACAACTTGGAGAATGGAAAAGAACCATT
GAAGCTTGAGAGAAAAGCCCCCAAAAGCAGCTATTCAGACATGGAGACTAGACCACAGAGCAAGGATTCA
ACTTCAGTGCAAGATTTTTCCAAAGCAGAATCATGCAAAGTTGCAATAATAGACAGACTGACACGGAATA
GTGTCTATGACTCTAACTTGGAAGCAGCCCTTGAATGTGAAAATTGGTTAGAGAATCAGCAAGGAAATCA
GGAGAGACATTTGAGAGAAATGTTCACTCACATGAATTCACTCTCTGAGGAAACAGACCATAAGCATGAT
GTATACTGGAAAAGCTTCAATCAGAAATCTGTCCTTATCACTGAAGACAGAGTTCCCAAAGGATCTTATG
CCTTCCATACACTTGAAAAAAGCTTGAAACAAAAATCAAACTTAATGAAAAAGCAGAGAACTTATAAAGA
GAAAAAACCTCATAAATGTAATGATTGTGGTGAACTCTTCACCTACCATTCAGTGCTTATTCGACACCAG
AGAGTCCATACTGGAGAGAAACCCTATACCTGCAATGAATGTGGGAAATCTTTTAGCCACAGAGCTAATT
TAACTAAACACCAGAGAACTCATACTAGAATTCTCTTTGAATGCAGTGAATGCAAGAAAACCTTCACAGA
AAGCTCATCCCTTGCAACACATCAGAGAATTCACGTTGGAGAGAGACCTTATGAATGCAATGAATGTGGG
AAAGGTTTTAATCGAAGTACACATCTTGTGCAGCATCAGTTGATTCATACTGGAGTGAAGCCTTATGAAT
GTAATGAATGTGATAAAGCTTTTATTCATTCATCAGCACTCATTAAACATCAAAGAACTCATACTGGAGA
GAAACCTTATAAATGTCAAGAATGTGGGAAAGCCTTTAGCCATTGCTCATCCCTAACTAAGCATCAGAGA
GTTCATACTGGAGAAAAGCCATATGAATGCAGTGAATGTGGAAAAACTTTTAGTCAGAGCACACATCTTG
TTCAACATCAGAGAATTCACACTGGAGAGAAACCCTATGAGTGTAATGAATGTGGGAAAACCTTCAGCCG
GAGCTCCAATTTTGCTAAACATCAAAGAATTCATATTGGAAAGAAACCGTACAAATGTAGCGAGTGTGGA
AAAGCCTTCATTCATTCATCAGCTCTCATTCAACATCAGAGAACTCATACCGGAGAGAAACCCTTTAGAT
GTAATGAGTGTGGGAAAAGCTTTAAGTGCAGTTCATCTCTCATCAGACATCAAAGAGTTCACACTGAAGA
GCAACCCTAGTAATGAACTAGTCCGTAACTTGAAAGTATTTCGATTTCTTGGCTTTATATATCTTGTGGA
AAGGACGAGCTAATATATTCTCCCTGTGCTAAACGCGTTAAGTCGACAATCAACCTCTGGATTACAAAAT
TTGTGAAAGATTGACTGGTATTCTTAACTATGTTGCTCCTTTTACGCTATGTGGATACGCTGCTTTAATG
CCTTTGTATCATGCTATTGCTTCCCGTATGGCTTTCATTTTCTCCTCCTTGTATAAATCCTGGTTGCTGT
CTCTTTATGAGGAGTTGTGGCCCGTTGTCAGGCAACGTGGCGTGGTGTGCACTGTGTTTGCTGACGCAAC
CCCCACTGGTTGGGGCATTGCCACCACCTGTCAGCTCCTTTCCGGGACTTTCGCTTTCCCCCTCCCTATT
GCCACGGCGGAACTCATCGCCGCCTGCCTTGCCCGCTGCTGGACAGGGGCTCGGCTGTTGGGCACTGACA
ATTCCGTGGTGTTGTCGGGGAAATCATCGTCCTTTCCTTGGCTGCTCGCCTGTGTTGCCACCTGGATTCT
GCGCGGGACGTCCTTCTGCTACGTCCCTTCGGCCCTCAATCCAGCGGACCTTCCTTCCCGCGGCCTGCTG
CCGGCTCTGCGGCCTCTTCCGCGTCTTCGCCTTCGCCCTCAGACGAGTCGGATCTCCCTTTGGGCCGCCT
CCCCGCGTCGACTTTAAGACCAATGACTTACAAGGCAGCTGTAGATCTTAGCCACTTTTTAAAAGAAAAG
GGGGGACTGGAAGGGCTAATTCACTCCCAACGAAGACAAGATCTGCTTTTTGCTTGTACTGGGTCTCTCT
GGTTAGACCAGATCTGAGCCTGGGAGCTCTCTGGCTAACTAGGGAACCCACTGCTTAAGCCTCAATAAAG
CTTGCCTTGAGTGCTTCAAGTAGTGTGTGCCCGTCTGTTGTGTGACTCTGGTAACTAGAGATCCCTCAGA
CCCTTTTAGTCAGTGTGGAAAATCTCTAGCAGTACGTATAGTAGTTCATGTCATCTTATTATTCAGTATT
TATAACTTGCAAAGAAATGAATATCAGAGAGTGAGAGGAACTTGTTTATTGCAGCTTATAATGGTTACAA
ATAAAGCAATAGCATCACAAATTTCACAAATAAAGCATTTTTTTCACTGCATTCTAGTTGTGGTTTGTCC
AAACTCATCAATGTATCTTATCATGTCTGGCTCTAGCTATCCCGCCCCTAACTCCGCCCATCCCGCCCCT
AACTCCGCCCAGTTCCGCCCATTCTCCGCCCCATGGCTGACTAATTTTTTTTATTTATGCAGAGGCCGAG
GCCGCCTCGGCCTCTGAGCTATTCCAGAAGTAGTGAGGAGGCTTTTTTGGAGGCCTAGGGACGTACCCAA
TTCGCCCTATAGTGAGTCGTATTACGCGCGCTCACTGGCCGTCGTTTTACAACGTCGTGACTGGGAAAAC
CCTGGCGTTACCCAACTTAATCGCCTTGCAGCACATCCCCCTTTCGCCAGCTGGCGTAATAGCGAAGAGG
CCCGCACCGATCGCCCTTCCCAACAGTTGCGCAGCCTGAATGGCGAATGGG
[124 nt withheld, positions 7262-7385]
C
[91 nt withheld, positions 7387-7477]
A
[49 nt withheld, positions 7479-7527]
CCTTTGACGTTGGAGTCCACGTTCTTT
[37 nt withheld, positions 7555-7591]
ACCCTATCTCGGTCTATTCTTTTGATTTATAAGGGATTTTGCCGATTTCGGCCTATTGGTTAAAAAATGA
GCTGATTTAACAAAAATTTAACGCGAATTTTAACAAAATATTAACGCTTACAATTTAGGTGGCACTTTTC
GGGGAAATGTGCGCGGAACCCCTATTTGTTTATTTTTCTAAATACATTCAAATATGTATCCGCTCATGAG
ACAATAACCCTGATAAATGCTTCAATAATATTGAAAAAGGAAGAGTATGAGTATTCAACATTTCCGTGTC
GCCCTTATTCCCTTTTTTGCGGCATTTTGCCTTCCTGTTTTTGCTCACCCAGAAACGCTGGTGAAAGTAA
AAGATGCTGAAGATCAGTTGGGTGCACGAGTGGGTTACATCGAACTGGATCTCAACAGCGGTAAGATCCT
TGAGAGTTTTCGCCCCGAAGAACGTTTTCCAATGATGAGCACTTTTAAAGTTCTGCTATGTGGCGCGGTA
TTATCCCGTATTGACGCCGGGCAAGAGCAACTCGGTCGCCGCATACACTATTCTCAGAATGACTTGGTTG
AGTACTCACCAGTCACAGAAAAGCATCTTACGGATGGCATGACAGTAAGAGAATTATGCAGTGCTGCCAT
AACCATGAGTGATAACACTGCGGCCAACTTACTTCTGACAACGATCGGAGGACCGAAGGAGCTAACCGCT
TTTTTGCACAACATGGGGGATCATGTAACTCGCCTTGATCGTTGGGAACCGGAGCTGAATGAAGCCATAC
CAAACGACGAGCGTGACACCACGATGCCTGTAGCAATGGCAACAACGTTGCGCAAACTATTAACTGGCGA
ACTACTTACTCTAGCTTCCCGGCAACAATTAATAGACTGGATGGAGGCGGATAAAGTTGCAGGACCACTT
CTGCGCTCGGCCCTTCCGGCTGGCTGGTTTATTGCTGATAAATCTGGAGCCGGTGAGCGTGGGTCTCGCG
GTATCATTGCAGCACTGGGGCCAGATGGTAAGCCCTCCCGTATCGTAGTTATCTACACGACGGGGAGTCA
GGCAACTATGGATGAACGAAATAGACAGATCGCTGAGATAGGTGCCTCACTGATTAAGCATTGGTAACTG
TCAGACCAAGTTTACTCATATATACTTTAGATTGATTTAAAACTTCATTTTTAATTTAAAAGGATCTAGG
TGAAGATCCTTTTTGATAATCTCATGACCAAAATCCCTTAACGTGAGTTTTCGTTCCACTGAGCGTCAGA
CCCCGTAGAAAAGATCAAAGGATCTTCTTGAGATCCTTTTTTTCTGCGCGTAATCTGCTGCTTGCAAACA
AAAAAACCACCGCTACCAGCGGTGGTTTGTTTGCCGGATCAAGAGCTACCAACTCTTTTTCCGAAGGTAA
CTGGCTTCAGCAGAGCGCAGATACCAAATACTGTTCTTCTAGTGTAGCCGTAGTTAGGCCACCACTTCAA
GAACTCTGTAGCACCGCCTACATACCTCGCTCTGCTAATCCTGTTACCAGTGGCTGCTGCCAGTGGCGAT
AAGTCGTGTCTTACCGGGTTGGACTCAAGACGATAGTTACCGGATAAGGCGCAGCGGTCGGGCTGAACGG
GGGGTTCGTGCACACAGCCCAGCTTGGAGCGAACGACCTACACCGAACTGAGATACCTACAGCGTGAGCT
ATGAGAAAGCGCCACGCTTCCCGAAGGGAGAAAGGCGGACAGGTATCCGGTAAGCGGCAGGGTCGGAACA
GGAGAGCGCACGAGGGAGCTTCCAGGGGGAAACGCCTGGTATCTTTATAGTCCTGTCGGGTTTCGCCACC
TCTGACTTGAGCGTCGATTTTTGTGATGCTCGTCAGGGGGGCGGAGCCTATGGAAAAACGCCAGCAACGC
GGCCTTTTTACGGTTCCTGGCCTTTTGCTGGCCTTTTGCTCACATGTTCTTTCCTGCGTTATCCCCTGAT
TCTGTGGATAACCGTATTACCGCCTTTGAGTGAGCTGATACCGCTCGCCGCAGCCGAACGACCGAGCGCA
GCGAGTCAGTGAGCGAGGAAGCGGAAGAGCGCCCAATACGCAAACCGCCTCTCCCCGCGCGTTGGCCGAT
TCATTAATGCAGCTGGCACGACAGGTTTCCCGACTGGAAAGCGGGCAGTGAGCGCAACGCAATTAATGTG
AGTTAGCTCACTCATTAGGCACCCCAGGCTTTACACTTTATGCTTCCGGCTCGTATGTTGTGTGGAATTG
TGAGCGGATAACAATTTCACACAGGAAACAGCTATGACCATGATTACGCCAAGCGCGCAATTAACCCTCA
CTAAAGGGAACAAAAGCTGGAGCTGCAAGC
Features (pLannotate 1.2.2; 31 found; start..end, strand, type, name):
      5..231     +  promoter       RSV promoter: Rous sarcoma virus enhancer/promoter
    232..412     +  LTR            5' LTR (truncated): truncated 5' long terminal repeat (LTR) from HIV-1
    459..584     +  misc_feature   HIV-1 Ψ: packaging signal of human immunodeficiency virus type 1
    568..931     +  CDS            HIV-1 gag (fragment): gag protein from human immunodeficiency virus 1; gag
   1077..1310    +  misc_feature   RRE: The Rev response element (RRE) of HIV-1 allows for Rev-dependent mRNA export from the nucleus to the cytoplasm.
   1687..1713    +  CDS            Rev (fragment): human immunodeficiency virus 1 (HIV-1) Rev protein; rev; enhances nuclear export of unspliced and incompletely spliced viral mRNAs
   1720..1743    +  promoter       SV40 promoter (fragment): SV40 early promoter
   1744..1815    +  promoter       SV40 promoter (fragment): SV40 enhancer and early promoter
   1839..1974    +  rep_origin     SV40 ori: SV40 origin of replication
   2020..2616    +  CDS            PuroR (fragment): puromycin N-acetyltransferase; pac from Streptomyces; confers resistance to puromycin
   2665..2782    +  misc_feature   cPPT/CTS: central polypurine tract and central termination sequence of HIV-1
   2847..2913    +  CDS            small t antigen (fragment): SV40 (simian virus 40) small t antigen
   2920..4098    +  promoter       EF-1α promoter: strong constitutive promoter for human elongation factor EF-1α
   4115..5092    +  CDS            ZNF286A (fragment): Z286A_HUMAN - Also known as KIAA1874, ZNF286. Experimental evidence at protein level: Swiss-Prot protein existence level 1. May be involved in transcriptional regulation. From Homo sapiens (Human).
   5693..5746    +  promoter       U6 promoter (fragment): RNA polymerase III promoter for human U6 snRNA
   5788..6376    +  misc_feature   WPRE: woodchuck hepatitis virus posttranscriptional regulatory element
   6427..6446    +  misc_feature   cPPT/CTS (fragment): central polypurine tract and central termination sequence of HIV-1
   6448..6681    +  LTR            3' LTR (ΔU3): self-inactivating 3' long terminal repeat (LTR) from HIV-1
   6759..6880    +  polyA_signal   SV40 poly(A) signal: SV40 polyadenylation signal
   6920..7055    +  rep_origin     SV40 ori: SV40 origin of replication
   7076..7094    -  promoter       T7 promoter: promoter for bacteriophage T7 RNA polymerase
   7102..7257    +  CDS            lacZα (fragment): LacZα fragment of β-galactosidase; lacZ fragment
   7262..7690    +  rep_origin     f1 ori (sequence partly withheld): f1 bacteriophage origin of replication; arrow indicates direction of (+) strand synthesis
   7743..7847    +  promoter       AmpR promoter: bla
   7848..8708    +  CDS            AmpR: β-lactamase; bla; confers resistance to ampicillin, carbenicillin, and related antibiotics
   8879..9467    +  rep_origin     ori: high-copy-number ColE1/pMB1/pBR322/pUC origin of replication
   9650..9742    +  CDS            lacI (fragment): lac repressor; lacI; The lac repressor binds to the lac operator to inhibit transcription in E. coli. This inhibition can be relieved by adding lactose or isopropyl-β-D-thiogalactopyranoside (IPTG).
   9755..9776    +  protein_bind   CAP binding site: CAP binding activates transcription in the presence of cAMP. E. coli catabolite activator protein
   9791..9821    +  promoter       lac promoter: promoter for the E. coli lac operon
   9829..9845    +  protein_bind   lac operator: The lac repressor binds to the lac operator to inhibit transcription in E. coli. This inhibition can be relieved by adding lactose or isopropyl-β-D-thiogalactopyranoside (IPTG). lac repressor encoded by lacI
   9890..9908    +  promoter       T3 promoter: promoter for bacteriophage T3 RNA polymerase
