[The description below was written by a language model from this plasmid's Addgene catalogue record and pLannotate feature annotations shown in this document.]
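Description:
TFORF2264 is a lentiviral mammalian expression plasmid built on the pLX_TRC317 backbone and carrying the human zinc-finger gene ZNF286A as one member of a barcoded transcription factor ORF collection. In bacteria it is maintained through a high-copy ColE1/pUC-type origin and ampicillin resistance (AmpR). An f1 origin and remnants of a lac/T7/T3 cloning region are also present in the backbone. The depositor notes that the plasmid may recombine, as can happen with LTR-containing lentiviral vectors.

The transfer cassette has a third-generation layout. An RSV promoter drives a truncated HIV-1 5' LTR, followed by the Ψ packaging signal with a gag fragment, the Rev response element for Rev-dependent export of the genomic RNA, and a cPPT/CTS. It ends in a ΔU3 self-inactivating 3' LTR with a downstream SV40 polyadenylation signal. Within the LTRs, SV40 early promoter/origin sequences precede a puromycin N-acetyltransferase gene for selecting transduced cells. A separate EF-1α promoter drives the ZNF286A ORF, with a WPRE downstream to enhance transcript expression. The annotation matches only about 1 kb of the listed 1,667 bp insert to ZNF286A, likely reflecting the isoform or the annotation tool rather than a stated truncation. The unique 24-bp barcode described in the record is not annotated, so its position is not given, and a short U6 promoter fragment is detected between the ORF and the WPRE.

The construct is intended for overexpressing ZNF286A in mammalian cells, either alone or in pooled transcription factor screens, such as directed differentiation studies, where the barcode identifies which factor each cell received.
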