Addgene plasmid #142001: TFORF2264
Purpose: Lentiviral vector for overexpressing transcription factor ORFs with unique 24-bp barcodes. Barcodes facilitate identification of transcription factors in pooled screens.
Depositing lab: Feng Zhang. Depositing organization: Broad Institute. Publication: A transcription factor atlas of directed differentiation. Joung J, Ma S, Tay T, Geiger-Schuller KR, Kirchgatterer PC, Verdine VK, Guo B, Arias-Garcia MA, Allen WE, Singh A, Kuksenko O, Abudayyeh OO, Gootenberg JS, Fu Z, Macrae RK, Buenrostro JD, Regev A, Zhang F. Cell. 2023 Jan 5;186(1):209-229.e26. doi: 10.1016/j.cell.2022.11.026. PubMed 36608654.
Backbone
  Vector backbone: pLX_TRC317
  Backbone manufacturer: Broad Institute Genetic Perturbation Platform
  Backbone size w/o insert (bp): 8264
  Vector type: Mammalian Expression, Lentiviral
  Selectable markers: Puromycin
Growth in bacteria
  Bacterial resistance: Ampicillin, 100 μg/mL
  Growth temperature: 37°C
  Growth strain: NEB Stable
  Copy number: High Copy
Gene/Insert
  Gene/Insert name: ZNF286A
  Species: H. sapiens (human)
  Insert size (bp): 1667
  Entrez Gene: ZNF286A (a.k.a. ZNF286, KIAA1874, MGC149627, MGC156181)
  Promoter: EF1a
  Cloning method: Unknown
  Sequencing primers: 5′ GGGTGGAGACTGAAGTTAGGCCAG; 3′ CACATAGCGTAAAAGGAGCAACATAG
Terms and licenses: Academic/Nonprofit Terms; Industry Terms: Not Available to Industry
Depositor comments: NM_001130842,NM_020652,ENST00000421016,ENST00000583566,ENST00000464847 . The transcription factor ORF portion of this plasmid was synthesized by Genewiz. Please test multiple small colonies in case of plasmid recombination. To make this collection available in a timely manner, a portion of this collection was not fully sequenced by Addgene. If an Addgene verified full plasmid sequence is not available, please contact us prior to placing an order to request the full sequence.
How to cite: TFORF2264 was a gift from Feng Zhang (Addgene plasmid # 142001 ; http://n2t.net/addgene:142001 ; RRID:Addgene_142001)
