>Addgene plasmid #142001 | TFORF2264 | depositor partial sequence | sequence record 278140 | Insert
ACCGCCACCATGGAGACAGATTTGGCTGAAATGCCTGAGAAAGGAGCTCTGTCTTCCCAGGATTCTCCCC
ATTTCCAAGAGAAGAGCACAGAAGAGGGAGAAGTGGCTGCTCTGCGCCTCACGGCCAGATCCCAGGAAAC
AGTGACATTCAAGGATGTGGCCATGGACTTTACACCAGAGGAGTGGGGGAAGCTGGATCCTGCACAAAGG
GATGTGATGCTGGAGAACTATAGGAACCTAGTCTCACTTTGGCTTCCAGTTTCCAAACCTGAGAGCTACA
ACTTGGAGAATGGAAAAGAACCATTGAAGCTTGAGAGAAAAGCCCCCAAAAGCAGCTATTCAGACATGGA
GACTAGACCACAGAGCAAGGATTCAACTTCAGTGCAAGATTTTTCCAAAGCAGAATCATGCAAAGTTGCA
ATAATAGACAGACTGACACGGAATAGTGTCTATGACTCTAACTTGGAAGCAGCCCTTGAATGTGAAAATT
GGTTAGAGAATCAGCAAGGAAATCAGGAGAGACATTTGAGAGAAATGTTCACTCACATGAATTCACTCTC
TGAGGAAACAGACCATAAGCATGATGTATACTGGAAAAGCTTCAATCAGAAATCTGTCCTTATCACTGAA
GACAGAGTTCCCAAAGGATCTTATGCCTTCCATACACTTGAAAAAAGCTTGAAACAAAAATCAAACTTAA
TGAAAAAGCAGAGAACTTATAAAGAGAAAAAACCTCATAAATGTAATGATTGTGGTGAACTCTTCACCTA
CCATTCAGTGCTTATTCGACACCAGAGAGTCCATACTGGAGAGAAACCCTATACCTGCAATGAATGTGGG
AAATCTTTTAGCCACAGAGCTAATTTAACTAAACACCAGAGAACTCATACTAGAATTCTCTTTGAATGCA
GTGAATGCAAGAAAACCTTCACAGAAAGCTCATCCCTTGCAACACATCAGAGAATTCACGTTGGAGAGAG
ACCTTATGAATGCAATGAATGTGGGAAAGGTTTTAATCGAAGTACACATCTTGTGCAGCATCAGTTGATT
CATACTGGAGTGAAGCCTTATGAATGTAATGAATGTGATAAAGCTTTTATTCATTCATCAGCACTCATTA
AACATCAAAGAACTCATACTGGAGAGAAACCTTATAAATGTCAAGAATGTGGGAAAGCCTTTAGCCATTG
CTCATCCCTAACTAAGCATCAGAGAGTTCATACTGGAGAAAAGCCATATGAATGCAGTGAATGTGGAAAA
ACTTTTAGTCAGAGCACACATCTTGTTCAACATCAGAGAATTCACACTGGAGAGAAACCCTATGAGTGTA
ATGAATGTGGGAAAACCTTCAGCCGGAGCTCCAATTTTGCTAAACATCAAAGAATTCATATTGGAAAGAA
ACCGTACAAATGTAGCGAGTGTGGAAAAGCCTTCATTCATTCATCAGCTCTCATTCAACATCAGAGAACT
CATACCGGAGAGAAACCCTTTAGATGTAATGAGTGTGGGAAAAGCTTTAAGTGCAGTTCATCTCTCATCA
GACATCAAAGAGTTCACACTGAAGAGCAACCCTAGTAATGAACTAGTCCGTAACTTGAAAGTATTTCGAT
TTCTTGGCTTTATATATCTTGTGGAAAGGACGAGCTAATATATTCTCCCTGTGCTAA
