>Addgene plasmid #142001 | TFORF2264 | depositor partial sequence | sequence record 278141 | Barcode
GCTAATATATTCTCCCTGTGCTAA
